Addgene plasmid #248590: GST-tag HOIP binding E2 variant L3HP-1
Purpose: N-term GST tag E2 variant selected for HOIP
Depositing lab: Brenda Schulman. Depositing organization: Max Planck Institute of Biochemistry. Publication: E2 variants for probing E3 ubiquitin ligase activities. Du J, Andree GA, Horn-Ghetko D, Stier L, Singh J, Kostrhon S, Kiss L, Mann M, Sidhu SS, Schulman BA. Proc Natl Acad Sci U S A. 2026 Jan 6;123(1):e2524899122. doi: 10.1073/pnas.2524899122. Epub 2026 Jan 2. PubMed 41481455.
Backbone
  Vector backbone: pGEX
  Vector type: Bacterial Expression
Growth in bacteria
  Bacterial resistance: Ampicillin, 100 μg/mL
  Growth temperature: 37°C
  Growth strain: DH5alpha
  Copy number: High Copy
Gene/Insert
  Gene/Insert name: pGEX-GST-L3HP-1
  Species: Synthetic
  Insert size (bp): 465
  Tag / fusion protein: GST (N terminal on backbone)
  Cloning method: Gibson Cloning
  Sequencing primers: 5′ CCAGCAAGTATATAGCATGG
Terms and licenses: Academic/Nonprofit Terms; Industry Terms: Not Available to Industry
How to cite: GST-tag HOIP binding E2 variant L3HP-1 was a gift from Brenda Schulman (Addgene plasmid # 248590 ; http://n2t.net/addgene:248590 ; RRID:Addgene_248590)
