[The description below was written by a language model from this plasmid's Addgene catalogue record and pLannotate feature annotations shown in this document.]
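Description:
GST-tag HOIP binding E2 variant L3HP-1 is a pGEX-based bacterial expression plasmid of about 5.4 kb that produces an engineered ubiquitin-conjugating enzyme as an N-terminal glutathione S-transferase fusion in E. coli. It replicates from a high-copy ColE1/pMB1-type origin and is selected with ampicillin through the β-lactamase gene under its own promoter. Short rop and bom fragments, a lac promoter/lacZα segment and a small yciV fragment are also annotated. These appear to be backbone remnants with no evident role in the expression cassette.

Expression is driven by the strong hybrid tac promoter followed by a lac operator. The plasmid also carries lacI with its own promoter, so transcription is repressed until it is induced with IPTG. The open reading frame begins with Schistosoma japonicum GST, continues through a sequence annotated as a TEV protease site (partial match), and ends in a roughly 465 bp synthetic insert that the annotation matches to human UBE2L3 (UBCH7). UBE2L3 is an E2 that works with HECT and RBR-family E3 ligases rather than most RING E3s. According to the record, L3HP-1 is a variant of this E2 selected for binding to HOIP, but the specific substitutions that distinguish it from the wild-type enzyme are not given.

The GST moiety allows glutathione-affinity purification or pull-down of the fusion, and the TEV site should allow the tag to be removed to release the free E2 variant. The associated work concerns E2 variants as probes of E3 ubiquitin ligase activity, so the construct is suited to making recombinant protein for biochemical studies of HOIP binding and function.
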