Features (pLannotate 1.2.2; 18 found; start..end, strand, type, name):
      1..29      +  promoter       tac promoter: strong E. coli promoter; hybrid between the trp and lac UV5 promoters
     37..53      +  protein_bind   lac operator: The lac repressor binds to the lac operator to inhibit transcription in E. coli. This inhibition can be relieved by adding lactose or isopropyl-β-D-thiogalactopyranoside (IPTG). lac repressor encoded by lacI
     76..729     +  CDS            GST26_SCHJA: Experimental evidence at protein level: Swiss-Prot protein existence level 1. GST isoenzymes appear to play a central role in the parasite detoxification system. Other functions are also suspected including a role in increasing the solubility of haematin in the parasite gut. From Schistosoma japonicum (Blood fluke).
    736..755     +  CDS            TEV site (fragment): tobacco etch virus (TEV) protease recognition and cleavage site
    760..1221    +  CDS            UBE2L3: UB2L3_HUMAN - Also known as UBCE7, UBCH7. Experimental evidence at protein level: Swiss-Prot protein existence level 1. Ubiquitin-conjugating enzyme E2 that specifically acts with HECT-type and RBR family E3 ubiquitin-protein ligases. Does not function with most RING-containing E3 ubiquitin-protein ligases because it lacks intrinsic E3-independent reactivity with lysine: in contrast, it has activity with the RBR family E3 enzymes, such as PRKN and ARIH1, that function like RING-HECT hybrids. Accepts ubiquitin from the E1 complex and catalyzes its covalent attachment to other proteins. In vitro
   1252..1291    +  CDS            rop (fragment): Rop protein, which maintains plasmids at low copy number; rop
   1393..1433    +  misc_feature   bom (fragment): basis of mobility region from pBR322
   1538..1642    +  promoter       AmpR promoter: bla
   1643..2503    +  CDS            AmpR: β-lactamase; bla; confers resistance to ampicillin, carbenicillin, and related antibiotics
   2674..3262    +  rep_origin     ori: high-copy-number ColE1/pMB1/pBR322/pUC origin of replication
   3448..3499    -  misc_feature   bom (fragment): basis of mobility region from pBR322
   3506..3583    +  promoter       lacI promoter: lacI
   3584..4666    +  CDS            lacI: lac repressor; lacI; The lac repressor binds to the lac operator to inhibit transcription in E. coli. This inhibition can be relieved by adding lactose or isopropyl-β-D-thiogalactopyranoside (IPTG).
   4679..4700    +  protein_bind   CAP binding site: CAP binding activates transcription in the presence of cAMP. E. coli catabolite activator protein
   4715..4745    +  promoter       lac promoter: promoter for the E. coli lac operon
   4753..4769    +  protein_bind   lac operator: The lac repressor binds to the lac operator to inhibit transcription in E. coli. This inhibition can be relieved by adding lactose or isopropyl-β-D-thiogalactopyranoside (IPTG). lac repressor encoded by lacI
   4789..4962    +  CDS            lacZα: LacZα fragment of β-galactosidase; lacZ fragment
   5226..5342    -  CDS            yciV (fragment): RNAAM_ECOLI - Also known as trpH From Escherichia coli (strain K12).
>Addgene plasmid #248590 | GST-tag HOIP binding E2 variant L3HP-1 | addgene full sequence | sequence record 494556 | Addgene NGS Result
TTGACAATTAATCATCGGCTCGTATAATGTGTGGAATTGTGAGCGGATAACAATTTCACACAGGAAACAG
TATTCATGTCCCCTATACTAGGTTATTGGAAAATTAAGGGCCTTGTGCAACCCACTCGACTTCTTTTGGA
ATATCTTGAAGAAAAATATGAAGAGCATTTGTATGAGCGCGATGAAGGTGATAAATGGCGAAACAAAAAG
TTTGAATTGGGTTTGGAGTTTCCCAATCTTCCTTATTATATTGATGGTGATGTTAAATTAACACAGTCTA
TGGCCATCATACGTTATATAGCTGACAAGCACAACATGTTGGGTGGTTGTCCAAAAGAGCGTGCAGAGAT
TTCAATGCTTGAAGGAGCGGTTTTGGATATTAGATACGGTGTTTCGAGAATTGCATATAGTAAAGACTTT
GAAACTCTCAAAGTTGATTTTCTTAGCAAGCTACCTGAAATGCTGAAAATGTTCGAAGATCGTTTATGTC
ATAAAACATATTTAAATGGTGATCATGTAACCCATCCTGACTTCATGTTGTATGACGCTCTTGATGTTGT
TTTATACATGGACCCAATGTGCCTGGATGCGTTCCCAAAATTAGTTTGTTTTAAAAAACGTATTGAAGCT
ATCCCACAAATTGATAAGTACTTGAAATCCAGCAAGTATATAGCATGGCCTTTGCAGGGCTGGCAAGCCA
CGTTTGGTGGTGGCGACCATCCTCCAAAATCGGATGAAAACCTGTATTTTCAGGGATCCATGGCGGCCAG
CAGGAGGCTGATGAAGGAGCTTGAAGAAATCCGCAAAGCAGGGATGAAAAACTTCCGTAACATCCAGGTT
GATGAAGCTAATTTATTGACTTGGCAAGGGCTTATTGTTCCTGACAACCCTCCATATGATAAGGGAGCCT
TCAGAATCGAAATCAACTTTCCAGCAGAGTACCCATTCAAACCACCGAAGATCACATTTAAAACAAAGAT
CTATCACCCAAACATCGACGAAAAGGGGCAGGTCTGTCTGCCAGTAATTAGTGCCCAGAACTGGAAGCCA
TTCACCAAAACCGACCAAGTAATCCAGTCCCTCATAGCACTGGTGAATGACCCCCAGCCTGAGCACCCGC
TTCGGGCTGACCTAGCTGAAGAATACTCTAAGGACCGTAAAAAATTCGCAAAGAATGCTGAAGAGTTTAC
AAAGAAATATGGGGAAAAGCGACCTGTGGACTAAGCGGCCGCATCGTGACTGACTGACGATCTGCCTCGC
GCGTTTCGGTGATGACGGTGAAAACCTCTGACACATGCAGCTCCCGGAGACGGTCACAGCTTGTCTGTAA
GCGGATGCCGGGAGCAGACAAGCCCGTCAGGGCGCGTCAGCGGGTGTTGGCGGGTGTCGGGGCGCAGCCA
TGACCCAGTCACGTAGCGATAGCGGAGTGTATAATTCTTGAAGACGAAAGGGCCTCGTGATACGCCTATT
TTTATAGGTTAATGTCATGATAATAATGGTTTCTTAGACGTCAGGTGGCACTTTTCGGGGAAATGTGCGC
GGAACCCCTATTTGTTTATTTTTCTAAATACATTCAAATATGTATCCGCTCATGAGACAATAACCCTGAT
AAATGCTTCAATAATATTGAAAAAGGAAGAGTATGAGTATTCAACATTTCCGTGTCGCCCTTATTCCCTT
TTTTGCGGCATTTTGCCTTCCTGTTTTTGCTCACCCAGAAACGCTGGTGAAAGTAAAAGATGCTGAAGAT
CAGTTGGGTGCACGAGTGGGTTACATCGAACTGGATCTCAACAGCGGTAAGATCCTTGAGAGTTTTCGCC
CCGAAGAACGTTTTCCAATGATGAGCACTTTTAAAGTTCTGCTATGTGGCGCGGTATTATCCCGTGTTGA
CGCCGGGCAAGAGCAACTCGGTCGCCGCATACACTATTCTCAGAATGACTTGGTTGAGTACTCACCAGTC
ACAGAAAAGCATCTTACGGATGGCATGACAGTAAGAGAATTATGCAGTGCTGCCATAACCATGAGTGATA
ACACTGCGGCCAACTTACTTCTGACAACGATCGGAGGACCGAAGGAGCTAACCGCTTTTTTGCACAACAT
GGGGGATCATGTAACTCGCCTTGATCGTTGGGAACCGGAGCTGAATGAAGCCATACCAAACGACGAGCGT
GACACCACGATGCCTGCAGCAATGGCAACAACGTTGCGCAAACTATTAACTGGCGAACTACTTACTCTAG
CTTCCCGGCAACAATTAATAGACTGGATGGAGGCGGATAAAGTTGCAGGACCACTTCTGCGCTCGGCCCT
TCCGGCTGGCTGGTTTATTGCTGATAAATCTGGAGCCGGTGAGCGTGGGTCTCGCGGTATCATTGCAGCA
CTGGGGCCAGATGGTAAGCCCTCCCGTATCGTAGTTATCTACACGACGGGGAGTCAGGCAACTATGGATG
AACGAAATAGACAGATCGCTGAGATAGGTGCCTCACTGATTAAGCATTGGTAACTGTCAGACCAAGTTTA
CTCATATATACTTTAGATTGATTTAAAACTTCATTTTTAATTTAAAAGGATCTAGGTGAAGATCCTTTTT
GATAATCTCATGACCAAAATCCCTTAACGTGAGTTTTCGTTCCACTGAGCGTCAGACCCCGTAGAAAAGA
TCAAAGGATCTTCTTGAGATCCTTTTTTTCTGCGCGTAATCTGCTGCTTGCAAACAAAAAAACCACCGCT
ACCAGCGGTGGTTTGTTTGCCGGATCAAGAGCTACCAACTCTTTTTCCGAAGGTAACTGGCTTCAGCAGA
GCGCAGATACCAAATACTGTCCTTCTAGTGTAGCCGTAGTTAGGCCACCACTTCAAGAACTCTGTAGCAC
CGCCTACATACCTCGCTCTGCTAATCCTGTTACCAGTGGCTGCTGCCAGTGGCGATAAGTCGTGTCTTAC
CGGGTTGGACTCAAGACGATAGTTACCGGATAAGGCGCAGCGGTCGGGCTGAACGGGGGGTTCGTGCACA
CAGCCCAGCTTGGAGCGAACGACCTACACCGAACTGAGATACCTACAGCGTGAGCTATGAGAAAGCGCCA
CGCTTCCCGAAGGGAGAAAGGCGGACAGGTATCCGGTAAGCGGCAGGGTCGGAACAGGAGAGCGCACGAG
GGAGCTTCCAGGGGGAAACGCCTGGTATCTTTATAGTCCTGTCGGGTTTCGCCACCTCTGACTTGAGCGT
CGATTTTTGTGATGCTCGTCAGGGGGGCGGAGCCTATGGAAAAACGCCAGCAACGCGGCCTTTTTACGGT
TCCTGGCCTTTTGCTGGCCTTTTGCTCACATGTTCTTTCCTGCGTTATCCCCTGATTCTGTGGATAACCG
TATTACCGCCTTTGAGTGAGCTGATACCGCTCGCCGCAGCCGAACGACCGAGCGCAGCGAGTCAGTGAGC
GAGGAAGCGGAAGAGCGCCTGATGCGGTATTTTCTCCTTACGCATCTGTGCGGTATTTCACACCGCATAA
ATTCCGACACCATCGAATGGCGCAAAACCTTTCGCGGTATGGCATGATAGCGCCCGGAAGAGAGTCAATT
CAGGGTGGTGAATGTGAAACCAGTAACGTTATACGATGTCGCAGAGTATGCCGGTGTCTCTTATCAGACC
GTTTCCCGCGTGGTGAACCAGGCCAGCCACGTTTCTGCGAAAACGCGGGAAAAAGTGGAAGCGGCGATGG
CGGAGCTGAATTACATTCCCAACCGCGTGGCACAACAACTGGCGGGCAAACAGTCGTTGCTGATTGGCGT
TGCCACCTCCAGTCTGGCCCTGCACGCGCCGTCGCAAATTGTCGCGGCGATTAAATCTCGCGCCGATCAA
CTGGGTGCCAGCGTGGTGGTGTCGATGGTAGAACGAAGCGGCGTCGAAGCCTGTAAAGCGGCGGTGCACA
ATCTTCTCGCGCAACGCGTCAGTGGGCTGATCATTAACTATCCGCTGGATGACCAGGATGCCATTGCTGT
GGAAGCTGCCTGCACTAATGTTCCGGCGTTATTTCTTGATGTCTCTGACCAGACACCCATCAACAGTATT
ATTTTCTCCCATGAAGACGGTACGCGACTGGGCGTGGAGCATCTGGTCGCATTGGGTCACCAGCAAATCG
CGCTGTTAGCGGGCCCATTAAGTTCTGTCTCGGCGCGTCTGCGTCTGGCTGGCTGGCATAAATATCTCAC
TCGCAATCAAATTCAGCCGATAGCGGAACGGGAAGGCGACTGGAGTGCCATGTCCGGTTTTCAACAAACC
ATGCAAATGCTGAATGAGGGCATCGTTCCCACTGCGATGCTGGTTGCCAACGATCAGATGGCGCTGGGCG
CAATGCGCGCCATTACCGAGTCCGGGCTGCGCGTTGGTGCGGATATCTCGGTAGTGGGATACGACGATAC
CGAAGACAGCTCATGTTATATCCCGCCGTTAACCACCATCAAACAGGATTTTCGCCTGCTGGGGCAAACC
AGCGTGGACCGCTTGCTGCAACTCTCTCAGGGCCAGGCGGTGAAGGGCAATCAGCTGTTGCCCGTCTCAC
TGGTGAAAAGAAAAACCACCCTGGCGCCCAATACGCAAACCGCCTCTCCCCGCGCGTTGGCCGATTCATT
AATGCAGCTGGCACGACAGGTTTCCCGACTGGAAAGCGGGCAGTGAGCGCAACGCAATTAATGTAAGTTA
GCTCACTCATTAGGCACCCCAGGCTTTACACTTTATGCTTCCGGCTCGTATGTTGTGTGGAATTGTGAGC
GGATAACAATTTCACACAGGAAACAGCTATGACCATGATTACGGATTCACTGGCCGTCGTTTTACAACGT
CGTGACTGGGAAAACCCTGGCGTTACCCAACTTAATCGCCTTGCAGCACATCCCCCTTTCGCCAGCTGGC
GTAATAGCGAAGAGGCCCGCACCGATCGCCCTTCCCAACAGTTGCGCAGCCTGAATGGCGAATGGCGCTT
TGCCTGGTTTCCGGCACCAGAAGCGGTGCCGGAAAGCTGGCTGGAGTGCGATCTTCCTGAGGCCGATACT
GTCGTCGTCCCCTCAAACTGGCAGATGCACGGTTACGATGCGCCCATCTACACCAACGTGACCTATCCCA
TTACGGTCAATCCGCCGTTTGTTCCCACGGAGAATCCGACGGGTTGTTACTCGCTCACATTTAATGTTGA
TGAAAGCTGGCTACAGGAAGGCCAGACGCGAATTATTTTTGATGGCGTTGGAATTAGCTTATCGACTGCA
CGGTGCACCAATGCTTCTGGCGTCAGGCAGCCATCGGAAGCTGTGGTATGGCTGTGCAGGTCGTAAATCA
CTGCATAATTCGTGTCGCTCAAGGCGCACTCCCGTTCTGGATAATGTTTTTTGCGCCGACATCATAACGG
TTCTGGCAAATATTCTGAAATGAGCTG
