>Addgene plasmid #248590 | GST-tag HOIP binding E2 variant L3HP-1 | depositor partial sequence | sequence record 490183 | covers full insert, gex5 primer
CATCCTCCAAAATCGGATGAAAACCTGTATTTTCAGGGATCCATGGCGGCCAGCAGGAGGCTGATGAAGG
AGCTTGAAGAAATCCGCAAAGCAGGGATGAAAAACTTCCGTAACATCCAGGTTGATGAAGCTAATTTATT
GACTTGGCAAGGGCTTATTGTTCCTGACAACCCTCCATATGATAAGGGAGCCTTCAGAATCGAAATCAAC
TTTCCAGCAGAGTACCCATTCAAACCACCGAAGATCACATTTAAAACAAAGATCTATCACCCAAACATCG
ACGAAAAGGGGCAGGTCTGTCTGCCAGTAATTAGTGCCCAGAACTGGAAGCCATTCACCAAAACCGACCA
AGTAATCCAGTCCCTCATAGCACTGGTGAATGACCCCCAGCCTGAGCACCCGCTTCGGGCTGACCTAGCT
GAAGAATACTCTAAGGACCGTAAAAAATTCGCAAAGAATGCTGAAGAGTTTACAAAGAAATATGGGGAAA
AGCGACCTGTGGACTAAGCGGCCGCATCGTGACTGACTGACGATCTGCCTCGCGCGTTTCGGTGATGACG
GTGAAAACCTCTGACACATGCAGCTCCCGGAGACGGTCACAGCTTGTCTGTAAGCGGATGCCGGGAGCAG
ACAAGCCCGTCAGGGCGCGTCAGCGGGTGTTGGCGGGTGTCGGGGCGCAGCCATGACCCAGTCACGTAGC
GATAGCGGAGTGTATAATTCTTGAAGACGAAAGGGCCTCGTGATACGCCTATTTTTATAGGTTAATGTCA
TGATAATAATGGTTTCTTAGACGTCAGGTGGCACTTTTCGGGGAAATGTGCGCGGAACCCCTATTTGTTT
ATTTTTCTAAATACATTCAAATATGTATCCGCTCATGAGACAATAACCCTGATAAATGCTTCAATAATAT
TGAAAAAGGAAGAGTATGAGTATTCAACATTTCCGTGTCGCCCTTATTCCCTTTTTTGCGGCATTTTGCC
TTCCTGTTTTTGCTCACCCAGAAACGCTGGTGAAAGTAAAAGATGCTGAAGATCAGTTGGGTGCACGAGT
GGGTTACATCGAACTGGATCTCAACAGCGGTAAGATCCTTGAGAAGTT
